>Addgene plasmid #111581 | pAAV-EWB-DIO-myrTagRFP-T-P2A-post-eGRASP | depositor full sequence | sequence record 209568 | pAAV-EWB-DIO-myrTagRFP-T-P2A-post-eGRASP sequence 7144 bps
CCTGCAGGCAGCTGCGCGCTCGCTCGCTCACTGAGGCCGCCCGGGCAAAGCCCGGGCGTCGGGCGACCTT
TGGTCGCCCGGCCTCAGTGAGCGAGCGAGCGCGCAGAGAGGGAGTGGCCAACTCCATCACTAGGGGTTCC
TGCGGCCGCACGCGTAAGCTTTGCAAAGATGGATAAAGTTTTAAACAGAGAGGAATCTTTGCAGCTAATG
GACCTTCTAGGTCTTGAAAGGAGTGGGAATTGGCTCCGGTGCCCGTCAGTGGGCAGAGCGCACATCGCCC
ACAGTCCCCGAGAAGTTGGGGGGAGGGGTCGGCAATTGAACCGGTGCCTAGAGAAGGTGGCGCGGGGTAA
ACTGGGAAAGTGATGTCGTGTACTGGCTCCGCCTTTTTCCCGAGGGTGGGGGAGAACCGTATATAAGTGC
AGTAGTCGCCGTGAACGTTCTTTTTCGCAACGGGTTTGCCGCCAGAACACAGGTAAGTGCCGTGTGTGGT
TCCCGCGGGCCTGGCCTCTTTACGGGTTATGGCCCTTGCGTGCCTTGAATTACTTCCACTGGCTGCAGTA
CGTGATTCTTGATCCCGAGCTTCGGGTTGGAAGTGGGTGGGAGAGTTCGAGGCCTTGCGCTTAAGGAGCC
CCTTCGCCTCGTGCTTGAGTTGAGGCCTGGCCTGGGCGCTGGGGCCGCCGCGTGCGAATCTGGTGGCACC
TTCGCGCCTGTCTCGCTGCTTTCGATAAGTCTCTAGCCATTTAAAATTTTTGATGACCTGCTGCGACGCT
TTTTTTCTGGCAAGATAGTCTTGTAAATGCGGGCCAAGATCTGCACACTGGTATTTCGGTTTTTGGGGCC
GCGGGCGGCGACGGGGCCCGTGCGTCCCAGCGCACATGTTCGGCGAGGCGGGGCCTGCGAGCGCGGCCAC
CGAGAATCGGACGGGGGTAGTCTCAAGCTGGCCGGCCTGCTCTGGTGCCTGGCCTCGCGCCGCCGTGTAT
CGCCCCGCCCTGGGCGGCAAGGCTGGCCCGGTCGGCACCAGTTGCGTGAGCGGAAAGATGGCCGCTTCCC
GGCCCTGCTGCAGGGAGCTCAAAATGGAGGACGCGGCGCTCGGGAGAGCGGGCGGGTGAGTCACCCACAC
AAAGGAAAAGGGCCTTTCCGTCCTCAGCCGTCGCTTCATGTGACTCCACGGAGTACCGGGCGCCGTCCAG
GCACCTCGATTAGTTCTCGAGCTTTTGGAGTACGTCGTCTTTAGGTTGGGGGGAGGGGTTTTATGCGATG
GAGTTTCCCCACACTGAGTGGGTGGAGACTGAAGTTAGGCCAGCTTGGCACTTGATGTAATTCTCCTTGG
AATTTGCCCTTTTTGAGTTTGGATCTTGGTTCATTCTCAAGCCTCAGACAGTGGTTCAAAGTTTTTTTCT
TCCATTTCAGGTGTCGTGAGGTACCGGATCCTCTAGAGTCGACTCCGGAATAACTTCGTATAGGATACTT
TATACGAAGTTATGCAGAATGGTAGCTGGATTGTAGCTGCTATTAGCAATATGAAACCTCTTAATAACTT
CGTATAGCATACATTATACGAAGTTATGGCGCGCCTTAGCTGTGGGAGTGGGGGTGTGGATGCGGATGAG
GGAGAGTATTATTCTGTCCACCAGTGAATGTGTTGAAAGTGTGGAGAGGCTGGATTCCTGGAATAGTGTT
GGGAATCATGGTTATGGTATTGGGTGTCATCAGGGGAATGTCGTCTGGGCTTCGGCGCATTGCCAGGGTA
TAGTCCGGAGGGCATGCTGTCCTCAGCACCACCTCATGGGGATGGATGGATTCACACTCGTGGTCCAGGT
CTGTGTGTTTCATCTGAAGACTCATGATCTCCTCCTCAGGTGCGTGCGTAAGATCATTGGTTGTAGTTCG
TTGCGGACTACATCTCCTATGTACGTCGTGGCGCCTTTTGTCCTTCTTGTAATAGAGGGCCGCGAAAGCC
AGAATGTTCAGGAAAAGCAGGGAAGCTCCTACAGCTATGGTCACGGACAGCTCTGTGCTGTAGTCCCTTT
GGTCTACGCTAAATGGACTAGGCTGTTGTTTGGGGTCGTCTTGCTTAGCGGTTGGAAATGCGCTGGTCAC
AGGGGTTGAGTTTTTCCGAGTTGGTCGAAGGGTGATGTCAGTGCTTGGGACCTTGGTGGTTGTACTTGTG
TATTGGCTGATGTCATTGAGGTTATGCAAGTGGGGCACCAGCTCGAGGGTACCGCTTCCGCCTCCGGAGC
CTCCTCCTGTGATTCCAGCAGCGTTCACGTACTCGTGCAGCACCATGTGGTCTCTTCCGGAGCCTCCTCC
GCTGCCTCCACCGGTGCTGTTGACAGGTGTGATGTAGTTGCTAGGGACCCAGCCCTGGCCGTTCTTGGTC
TGGGCCTCGCACCACTCGCCGTTGTGGTTGTAGCCCAGGACTCTCAGCTTCTCGCCCTTGGTGATGCTCA
GGGTGTTGTCGCCAGAGGCGACGAAGTCGTACAGGGCGACGAACAGGTTAGGGTCGTTGCCTCCGACCGG
TGCGTCGCCGGTGCTGCCGGGCACCCAGAGCAGCAGCACCCATAGCAGGAGGGTGTCGGTCTCAGGTCCA
GGGTTCTCCTCCACGTCTCCAGCCTGCTTCAGCAGGCTGAAGTTAGTAGCTCCGCTTCCCTTGTACAGCT
CGTCCATGCCATTAAGTTTGTGCCCCAGTTTGCTAGGGAGGTCGCAGTATCTGGCCACAGCCACCTCGTG
CTGCTCGACGTAGGTCTCTTTGTCGGCCTCCTTGATTCTTTCCAGTCTGTGGTCCACATAGTAGACGCCG
GGCATCTTGAGGTTCTTAGCGGGTTTCTTGGATCTGTATGTGGTCTTGAAGTTGCAGATCAGGTGGCCCC
CGCCCACGAGCTTCAGGGCCATGTCGGTTCTGCCTTCCAGGCCGCCGTCAGCGGGGTACAGCATCTCGGT
GTTGGCCTCCCAGCCGAGTGTTTTCTTCTGCATCACAGGGCCGTTGGATGGGAAGTTCACCCCTCTGATC
TTGACGTTGTAGATGAGGCAGCCGTCCTGGAGGCTGGTGTCCTGGGTAGCGGTCAGCACGCCCCCGTCTT
CGTATGTGGTGACTCTCTCCCATGTGAAGCCCTCAGGGAAGGACTGCTTAAAGAAGTCGGGGATGCCCTG
GGTGTGGTTGATGAAGGTTCTGCTGCCGTACATGAAGCTGGTAGCCAGGATGTCGAAGGCGAAGGGGAGA
GGGCCGCCCTCGACCACCTTGATTCTCATGGTCTGGGTGCCCTCGTAGGGCTTGCCTTCGCCCTCGGATG
TGCACTTGAAGTGGTGGTTGTTCACGGTGCCCTCCATGTACAGCTTCATGTGCATGTTCTCCTTAATCAG
CTCTTCGCCCTTAGAGCCTCCTGTCAGCTTGGTAGCCTCCTTGTCCTTACACTGCACACAGCCCATGGTG
GCTAGAATAACTTCGTATAAAGTATCCTATACGAAGTTATTTGCCTTAACCCAGAAATTATCACTGTTAT
TCTTTAGAATGGTGCAAAGAATAACTTCGTATAATGTATGCTATACGAAGTTATGAATTCCTGCAGCCCC
GATAATCAACCTCTGGATTACAAAATTTGTGAAAGATTGACTGGTATTCTTAACTATGTTGCTCCTTTTA
CGCTATGTGGATACGCTGCTTTAATGCCTTTGTATCATGCTATTGCTTCCCGTATGGCTTTCATTTTCTC
CTCCTTGTATAAATCCTGGTTGCTGTCTCTTTATGAGGAGTTGTGGCCCGTTGTCAGGCAACGTGGCGTG
GTGTGCACTGTGTTTGCTGACGCAACCCCCACTGGTTGGGGCATTGCCACCACCTGTCAGCTCCTTTCCG
GGACTTTCGCTTTCCCCCTCCCTATTGCCACGGCGGAACTCATCGCCGCCTGCCTTGCCCGCTGCTGGAC
AGGGGCTCGGCTGTTGGGCACTGACAATTCCGTGGTGTTGTCGGGGAAATCATCGTCCTTTCCTTGGCTG
CTCGCCTGTGTTGCCACCTGGATTCTGCGCGGGACGTCCTTCTGCTACGTCCCTTCGGCCCTCAATCCAG
CGGACCTTCCTTCCCGCGGCCTGCTGCCGGCTCTGCGGCCTCTTCCGCGTCTTCGCCTTCGCCCTCAGAC
GAGTCGGATCTCCCTTTGGGCCGCCTCCCCGCATCGGGGGGATCCTGTGCCTTCTAGTTGCCAGCCATCT
GTTGTTTGCCCCTCCCCCGTGCCTTCCTTGACCCTGGAAGGTGCCACTCCCACTGTCCTTTCCTAATAAA
ATGAGGAAATTGCATCGCATTGTCTGAGTAGGTGTCATTCTATTCTGGGGGGTGGGGTGGGGCAGGACAG
CAAGGGGGAGGATTGGGAAGACAATAGCAGGCATGCTGGGGATGCGGTGGGCTCTATGGCGGCCGCAGGA
ACCCCTAGTGATGGAGTTGGCCACTCCCTCTCTGCGCGCTCGCTCGCTCACTGAGGCCGGGCGACCAAAG
GTCGCCCGACGCCCGGGCTTTGCCCGGGCGGCCTCAGTGAGCGAGCGAGCGCGCAGCTGCCTGCAGGGGC
GCCTGATGCGGTATTTTCTCCTTACGCATCTGTGCGGTATTTCACACCGCATA
[142 nt withheld, positions 4604-4745]
C
[141 nt withheld, positions 4747-4887]
CCTTTGACGTTGGAGTCCACGTTCTTT
[37 nt withheld, positions 4915-4951]
ACCCTATCTCGGGCTATTCTTTTGATTTATAAGGGATTTTGCCGATTTCGGCCTATTGGTTAAAAAATGA
GCTGATTTAACAAAAATTTAACGCGAATTTTAACAAAATATTAACGTTTACAATTTTATGGTGCACTCTC
AGTACAATCTGCTCTGATGCCGCATAGTTAAGCCAGCCCCGACACCCGCCAACACCCGCTGACGCGCCCT
GACGGGCTTGTCTGCTCCCGGCATCCGCTTACAGACAAGCTGTGACCGTCTCCGGGAGCTGCATGTGTCA
GAGGTTTTCACCGTCATCACCGAAACGCGCGAGACGAAAGGGCCTCGTGATACGCCTATTTTTATAGGTT
AATGTCATGATAATAATGGTTTCTTAGACGTCAGGTGGCACTTTTCGGGGAAATGTGCGCGGAACCCCTA
TTTGTTTATTTTTCTAAATACATTCAAATATGTATCCGCTCATGAGACAATAACCCTGATAAATGCTTCA
ATAATATTGAAAAAGGAAGAGTATGAGTATTCAACATTTCCGTGTCGCCCTTATTCCCTTTTTTGCGGCA
TTTTGCCTTCCTGTTTTTGCTCACCCAGAAACGCTGGTGAAAGTAAAAGATGCTGAAGATCAGTTGGGTG
CACGAGTGGGTTACATCGAACTGGATCTCAACAGCGGTAAGATCCTTGAGAGTTTTCGCCCCGAAGAACG
TTTTCCAATGATGAGCACTTTTAAAGTTCTGCTATGTGGCGCGGTATTATCCCGTATTGACGCCGGGCAA
GAGCAACTCGGTCGCCGCATACACTATTCTCAGAATGACTTGGTTGAGTACTCACCAGTCACAGAAAAGC
ATCTTACGGATGGCATGACAGTAAGAGAATTATGCAGTGCTGCCATAACCATGAGTGATAACACTGCGGC
CAACTTACTTCTGACAACGATCGGAGGACCGAAGGAGCTAACCGCTTTTTTGCACAACATGGGGGATCAT
GTAACTCGCCTTGATCGTTGGGAACCGGAGCTGAATGAAGCCATACCAAACGACGAGCGTGACACCACGA
TGCCTGTAGCAATGGCAACAACGTTGCGCAAACTATTAACTGGCGAACTACTTACTCTAGCTTCCCGGCA
ACAATTAATAGACTGGATGGAGGCGGATAAAGTTGCAGGACCACTTCTGCGCTCGGCCCTTCCGGCTGGC
TGGTTTATTGCTGATAAATCTGGAGCCGGTGAGCGTGGGTCTCGCGGTATCATTGCAGCACTGGGGCCAG
ATGGTAAGCCCTCCCGTATCGTAGTTATCTACACGACGGGGAGTCAGGCAACTATGGATGAACGAAATAG
ACAGATCGCTGAGATAGGTGCCTCACTGATTAAGCATTGGTAACTGTCAGACCAAGTTTACTCATATATA
CTTTAGATTGATTTAAAACTTCATTTTTAATTTAAAAGGATCTAGGTGAAGATCCTTTTTGATAATCTCA
TGACCAAAATCCCTTAACGTGAGTTTTCGTTCCACTGAGCGTCAGACCCCGTAGAAAAGATCAAAGGATC
TTCTTGAGATCCTTTTTTTCTGCGCGTAATCTGCTGCTTGCAAACAAAAAAACCACCGCTACCAGCGGTG
GTTTGTTTGCCGGATCAAGAGCTACCAACTCTTTTTCCGAAGGTAACTGGCTTCAGCAGAGCGCAGATAC
CAAATACTGTCCTTCTAGTGTAGCCGTAGTTAGGCCACCACTTCAAGAACTCTGTAGCACCGCCTACATA
CCTCGCTCTGCTAATCCTGTTACCAGTGGCTGCTGCCAGTGGCGATAAGTCGTGTCTTACCGGGTTGGAC
TCAAGACGATAGTTACCGGATAAGGCGCAGCGGTCGGGCTGAACGGGGGGTTCGTGCACACAGCCCAGCT
TGGAGCGAACGACCTACACCGAACTGAGATACCTACAGCGTGAGCTATGAGAAAGCGCCACGCTTCCCGA
AGGGAGAAAGGCGGACAGGTATCCGGTAAGCGGCAGGGTCGGAACAGGAGAGCGCACGAGGGAGCTTCCA
GGGGGAAACGCCTGGTATCTTTATAGTCCTGTCGGGTTTCGCCACCTCTGACTTGAGCGTCGATTTTTGT
GATGCTCGTCAGGGGGGCGGAGCCTATGGAAAAACGCCAGCAACGCGGCCTTTTTACGGTTCCTGGCCTT
TTGCTGGCCTTTTGCTCACATGT
Features (pLannotate 1.2.2; 26 found; start..end, strand, type, name):
      1..141     -  repeat_region  AAV2 ITR: inverted terminal repeat of adeno-associated virus serotype 2 inverted
    169..235     +  CDS            small t antigen (fragment): SV40 (simian virus 40) small t antigen
    261..472     +  promoter       EF-1α core promoter: core promoter for human elongation factor EF-1α
    473..581     +  intron         EF-1α intron A (fragment): intron upstream of the start codon of human EF-1α
   1207..1410    +  intron         EF-1α intron A: truncated intron upstream of the start codon of human EF-1α
   1426..1443    +  misc_feature   MCS (fragment): pUC18/19 multiple cloning site
   1450..1483    +  protein_bind   lox2272: Cre-mediated recombination occurs in the 8-bp core sequence (GGATACTT). lox2272 sites are compatible with each other, but incompatible with loxP or loxN sites (Lee and Saito, 1988). Cre recombinase
   1484..1533    -  intron         β-globin intron (fragment): internally truncated intron from human β-globin
   1534..1567    +  protein_bind   loxP: Cre-mediated recombination occurs in the 8-bp core sequence (GCATACAT). Cre recombinase
   1606..2175    -  CDS            NLGN4X (fragment): NLGNX_MACMU - Also known as NLGN4. Experimental evidence at transcript level: Swiss-Prot protein existence level 2. Putative neuronal cell surface protein involved in cell-cell- interactions. From Macaca mulatta (Rhesus macaque).
   2326..2508    -  CDS            ABL (fragment): ABL_FSVHY - Experimental evidence at transcript level: Swiss-Prot protein existence level 2. From Feline sarcoma virus (strain Hardy-Zuckerman 2).
   2524..2583    -  CDS            KV3A6_MOUSE (fragment): Experimental evidence at protein level: Swiss-Prot protein existence level 1. From Mus musculus (Mouse).
   2650..3375    -  CDS            TagRFP-T: TagRFP-T is a basic (constitutively fluorescent) red fluorescent protein published in 2008, derived from Entacmaea quadricolor. It has low acid sensitivity.
   3437..3470    -  protein_bind   lox2272: Cre-mediated recombination occurs in the 8-bp core sequence (GGATACTT). lox2272 sites are compatible with each other, but incompatible with loxP or loxN sites (Lee and Saito, 1988). Cre recombinase
   3471..3520    -  intron         β-globin intron (fragment): internally truncated intron from human β-globin
   3521..3554    -  protein_bind   loxP: Cre-mediated recombination occurs in the 8-bp core sequence (GCATACAT). Cre recombinase
   3574..4162    +  misc_feature   WPRE: woodchuck hepatitis virus posttranscriptional regulatory element
   4175..4399    +  polyA_signal   bGH poly(A) signal: bovine growth hormone polyadenylation signal
   4407..4547    +  repeat_region  AAV2 ITR: inverted terminal repeat of adeno-associated virus serotype 2 inverted
   4552..4603    -  misc_feature   bom (fragment): basis of mobility region from pBR322
   4622..5002    +  rep_origin     M13 ori (sequence partly withheld): M13 bacteriophage origin of replication; arrow indicates direction of (+) strand synthesis
   5078..5127    -  misc_feature   bom (fragment): basis of mobility region from pBR322
   5229..5264    -  CDS            rop (fragment): Rop protein, which maintains plasmids at low copy number; rop
   5359..5463    +  promoter       AmpR promoter: bla
   5464..6324    +  CDS            AmpR: β-lactamase; bla; confers resistance to ampicillin, carbenicillin, and related antibiotics
   6495..7083    +  rep_origin     ori: high-copy-number ColE1/pMB1/pBR322/pUC origin of replication
