>Addgene plasmid #111581 | pAAV-EWB-DIO-myrTagRFP-T-P2A-post-eGRASP | addgene full sequence | sequence record 212650 | Addgene NGS Result
CCTGCAGGCAGCTGCGCGCTCGCTCGCTCACTGAGGCCGCCCGGGCGTCGGGCGACCTTTGGTCGCCCGG
CCTCAGTGAGCGAGCGAGCGCGCAGAGAGGGAGTGGCCAACTCCATCACTAGGGGTTCCTGCGGCCGCAC
GCGTAAGCTTTGCAAAGATGGATAAAGTTTTAAACAGAGAGGAATCTTTGCAGCTAATGGACCTTCTAGG
TCTTGAAAGGAGTGGGAATTGGCTCCGGTGCCCGTCAGTGGGCAGAGCGCACATCGCCCACAGTCCCCGA
GAAGTTGGGGGGAGGGGTCGGCAATTGAACCGGTGCCTAGAGAAGGTGGCGCGGGGTAAACTGGGAAAGT
GATGTCGTGTACTGGCTCCGCCTTTTTCCCGAGGGTGGGGGAGAACCGTATATAAGTGCAGTAGTCGCCG
TGAACGTTCTTTTTCGCAACGGGTTTGCCGCCAGAACACAGGTAAGTGCCGTGTGTGGTTCCCGCGGGCC
TGGCCTCTTTACGGGTTATGGCCCTTGCGTGCCTTGAATTACTTCCACCTGGCTGCAGTACGTGATTCTT
GATCCCGAGCTTCGGGTTGGAAGTGGGTGGGAGAGTTCGAGGCCTTGCGCTTAAGGAGCCCCTTCGCCTC
GTGCTTGAGTTGAGGCCTGGCCTGGGCGCTGGGGCCGCCGCGTGCGAATCTGGTGGCACCTTCGCGCCTG
TCTCGCTGCTTTCGATAAGTCTCTAGCCATTTAAAATTTTTGATGACCTGCTGCGACGCTTTTTTTCTGG
CAAGATAGTCTTGTAAATGCGGGCCAAGATCTGCACACTGGTATTTCGGTTTTTGGGGCCGCGGGCGGCG
ACGGGGCCCGTGCGTCCCAGCGCACATGTTCGGCGAGGCGGGGCCTGCGAGCGCGGCCACCGAGAATCGG
ACGGGGGTAGTCTCAAGCTGGCCGGCCTGCTCTGGTGCCTGGCCTCGCGCCGCCGTGTATCGCCCCGCCC
TGGGCGGCAAGGCTGGCCCGGTCGGCACCAGTTGCGTGAGCGGAAAGATGGCCGCTTCCCGGCCCTGCTG
CAGGGAGCTCAAAATGGAGGACGCGGCGCTCGGGAGAGCGGGCGGGTGAGTCACCCACACAAAGGAAAAG
GGCCTTTCCGTCCTCAGCCGTCGCTTCATGTGACTCCACGGAGTACCGGGCGCCGTCCAGGCACCTCGAT
TAGTTCTCGAGCTTTTGGAGTACGTCGTCTTTAGGTTGGGGGGAGGGGTTTTATGCGATGGAGTTTCCCC
ACACTGAGTGGGTGGAGACTGAAGTTAGGCCAGCTTGGCACTTGATGTAATTCTCCTTGGAATTTGCCCT
TTTTGAGTTTGGATCTTGGTTCATTCTCAAGCCTCAGACAGTGGTTCAAAGTTTTTTTCTTCCATTTCAG
GTGTCGTGAGGTACCGGATCCTCTAGAGTCGACTCCGGAATAACTTCGTATAGGATACTTTATACGAAGT
TATGCAGAATGGTAGCTGGATTGTAGCTGCTATTAGCAATATGAAACCTCTTAATAACTTCGTATAGCAT
ACATTATACGAAGTTATGGCGCGCCTTAGCTGTGGGAGTGGGGGTGTGGATGCGGATGAGGGAGAGTATT
ATTCTGTCCACCAGTGAATGTGTTGAAAGTGTGGAGAGGCTGGATTCCTGGAATAGTGTTGGGAATCATG
GTTATGGTATTGGGTGTCATCAGGGGAATGTCGTCTGGGCTTCGGCGCATTGCCAGGGTATAGTCCGGAG
GGCATGCTGTCCTCAGCACCACCTCATGGGGATGGATGGATTCACACTCGTGGTCCAGGTCTGTGTGTTT
CATCTGAAGACTCATGATCTCCTCCTCAGGTGCGTGCGTAAGATCATTGGTTGTAGTTCGTTGCGGACTA
CATCTCCTATGTACGTCGTGGCGCCTTTTGTCCTTCTTGTAATAGAGGGCCGCGAAAGCCAGAATGTTCA
GGAAAAGCAGGGAAGCTCCTACAGCTATGGTCACGGACAGCTCTGTGCTGTAGTCCCTTTGGTCTACGCT
AAATGGACTAGGCTGTTGTTTGGGGTCGTCTTGCTTAGCGGTTGGAAATGCGCTGGTCACAGGGGTTGAG
TTTTTCCGAGTTGGTCGAAGGGTGATGTCAGTGCTTGGGACCTTGGTGGTTGTACTTGTGTATTGGCTGA
TGTCATTGAGGTTATGCAAGTGGGGCACCAGCTCGAGGGTACCGCTTCCGCCTCCGGAGCCTCCTCCTGT
GATTCCAGCAGCGTTCACGTACTCGTGCAGCACCATGTGGTCTCTTCCGGAGCCTCCTCCGCTGCCTCCA
CCGGTGCTGTTGACAGGTGTGATGTAGTTGCTAGGGACCCAGCCCTGGCCGTTCTTGGTCTGGGCCTCGC
ACCACTCGCCGTTGTGGTTGTAGCCCAGGACTCTCAGCTTCTCGCCCTTGGTGATGCTCAGGGTGTTGTC
GCCAGAGGCGACGAAGTCGTACAGGGCGACGAACAGGTTAGGGTCGTTGCCTCCGACCGGTGCGTCGCCG
GTGCTGCCGGGCACCCAGAGCAGCAGCACCCATAGCAGGAGGGTGTCGGTCTCAGGTCCAGGGTTCTCCT
CCACGTCTCCAGCCTGCTTCAGCAGGCTGAAGTTAGTAGCTCCGCTTCCCTTGTACAGCTCGTCCATGCC
ATTAAGTTTGTGCCCCAGTTTGCTAGGGAGGTCGCAGTATCTGGCCACAGCCACCTCGTGCTGCTCGACG
TAGGTCTCTTTGTCGGCCTCCTTGATTCTTTCCAGTCTGTGGTCCACATAGTAGACGCCGGGCATCTTGA
GGTTCTTAGCGGGTTTCTTGGATCTGTATGTGGTCTTGAAGTTGCAGATCAGGTGGCCCCCGCCCACGAG
CTTCAGGGCCATGTCGGTTCTGCCTTCCAGGCCGCCGTCAGCGGGGTACAGCATCTCGGTGTTGGCCTCC
CAGCCGAGTGTTTTCTTCTGCATCACAGGGCCGTTGGATGGGAAGTTCACCCCTCTGATCTTGACGTTGT
AGATGAGGCAGCCGTCCTGGAGGCTGGTGTCCTGGGTAGCGGTCAGCACGCCCCCGTCTTCGTATGTGGT
GACTCTCTCCCATGTGAAGCCCTCAGGGAAGGACTGCTTAAAGAAGTCGGGGATGCCCTGGGTGTGGTTG
ATGAAGGTTCTGCTGCCGTACATGAAGCTGGTAGCCAGGATGTCGAAGGCGAAGGGGAGAGGGCCGCCCT
CGACCACCTTGATTCTCATGGTCTGGGTGCCCTCGTAGGGCTTGCCTTCGCCCTCGGATGTGCACTTGAA
GTGGTGGTTGTTCACGGTGCCCTCCATGTACAGCTTCATGTGCATGTTCTCCTTAATCAGCTCTTCGCCC
TTAGAGCCTCCTGTCAGCTTGGTAGCCTCCTTGTCCTTACACTGCACACAGCCCATGGTGGCTAGAATAA
CTTCGTATAAAGTATCCTATACGAAGTTATTTGCCTTAACCCAGAAATTATCACTGTTATTCTTTAGAAT
GGTGCAAAGAATAACTTCGTATAATGTATGCTATACGAAGTTATGAATTCCTGCAGCCCCGATAATCAAC
CTCTGGATTACAAAATTTGTGAAAGATTGACTGGTATTCTTAACTATGTTGCTCCTTTTACGCTATGTGG
ATACGCTGCTTTAATGCCTTTGTATCATGCTATTGCTTCCCGTATGGCTTTCATTTTCTCCTCCTTGTAT
AAATCCTGGTTGCTGTCTCTTTATGAGGAGTTGTGGCCCGTTGTCAGGCAACGTGGCGTGGTGTGCACTG
TGTTTGCTGACGCAACCCCCACTGGTTGGGGCATTGCCACCACCTGTCAGCTCCTTTCCGGGACTTTCGC
TTTCCCCCTCCCTATTGCCACGGCGGAACTCATCGCCGCCTGCCTTGCCCGCTGCTGGACAGGGGCTCGG
CTGTTGGGCACTGACAATTCCGTGGTGTTGTCGGGGAAATCATCGTCCTTTCCTTGGCTGCTCGCCTGTG
TTGCCACCTGGATTCTGCGCGGGACGTCCTTCTGCTACGTCCCTTCGGCCCTCAATCCAGCGGACCTTCC
TTCCCGCGGCCTGCTGCCGGCTCTGCGGCCTCTTCCGCGTCTTCGCCTTCGCCCTCAGACGAGTCGGATC
TCCCTTTGGGCCGCCTCCCCGCATCGGGGGGATCCTGTGCCTTCTAGTTGCCAGCCATCTGTTGTTTGCC
CCTCCCCCGTGCCTTCCTTGACCCTGGAAGGTGCCACTCCCACTGTCCTTTCCTAATAAAATGAGGAAAT
TGCATCGCATTGTCTGAGTAGGTGTCATTCTATTCTGGGGGGTGGGGTGGGGCAGGACAGCAAGGGGGAG
GATTGGGAAGACAATAGCAGGCATGCTGGGGATGCGGTGGGCTCTATGGCGGCCGCAGGAACCCCTAGTG
ATGGAGTTGGCCACTCCCTCTCTGCGCGCTCGCTCGCTCACTGAGGCCGGGCGACCAAAGGTCGCCCGAC
GCCCGGGCTTTGCCCGGGCGGCCTCAGTGAGCGAGCGAGCGCGCAGCTGCCTGCAGGGGCGCCTGATGCG
GTATTTTCTCCTTACGCATCTGTGCGGTATTTCACACCGCATA
[95 nt withheld, positions 4594-4688]
T
[46 nt withheld, positions 4690-4735]
C
[141 nt withheld, positions 4737-4877]
CCTTTGACGTTGGAGTCCACGTTCTTT
[37 nt withheld, positions 4905-4941]
ACTCTATCTCGGGCTATTCTTTTGATTTATAAGGGATTTTGCCGATTTCGGTCTATTGGTTAAAAAATGA
GCTGATTTAACAAAAATTTAACGCGAATTTTAACAAAATATTAACGTTTACAATTTTATGGTGCACTCTC
AGTACAATCTGCTCTGATGCCGCATAGTTAAGCCAGCCCCGACACCCGCCAACACCCGCTGACGCGCCCT
GACGGGCTTGTCTGCTCCCGGCATCCGCTTACAGACAAGCTGTGACCGTCTCCGGGAGCTGCATGTGTCA
GAGGTTTTCACCGTCATCACCGAAACGCGCGAGACGAAAGGGCCTCGTGATACGCCTATTTTTATAGGTT
AATGTCATGATAATAATGGTTTCTTAGACGTCAGGTGGCACTTTTCGGGGAAATGTGCGCGGAACCCCTA
TTTGTTTATTTTTCTAAATACATTCAAATATGTATCCGCTCATGAGACAATAACCCTGATAAATGCTTCA
ATAATATTGAAAAAGGAAGAGTATGAGTATTCAACATTTCCGTGTCGCCCTTATTCCCTTTTTTGCGGCA
TTTTGCCTTCCTGTTTTTGCTCACCCAGAAACGCTGGTGAAAGTAAAAGATGCTGAAGATCAGTTGGGTG
CACGAGTGGGTTACATCGAACTGGATCTCAACAGCGGTAAGATCCTTGAGAGTTTTCGCCCCGAAGAACG
TTTTCCAATGATGAGCACTTTTAAAGTTCTGCTATGTGGCGCGGTATTATCCCGTATTGACGCCGGGCAA
GAGCAACTCGGTCGCCGCATACACTATTCTCAGAATGACTTGGTTGAGTACTCACCAGTCACAGAAAAGC
ATCTTACGGATGGCATGACAGTAAGAGAATTATGCAGTGCTGCCATAACCATGAGTGATAACACTGCGGC
CAACTTACTTCTGACAACGATCGGAGGACCGAAGGAGCTAACCGCTTTTTTGCACAACATGGGGGATCAT
GTAACTCGCCTTGATCGTTGGGAACCGGAGCTGAATGAAGCCATACCAAACGACGAGCGTGACACCACGA
TGCCTGTAGCAATGGCAACAACGTTGCGCAAACTATTAACTGGCGAACTACTTACTCTAGCTTCCCGGCA
ACAATTAATAGACTGGATGGAGGCGGATAAAGTTGCAGGACCACTTCTGCGCTCGGCCCTTCCGGCTGGC
TGGTTTATTGCTGATAAATCTGGAGCCGGTGAGCGTGGGTCTCGCGGTATCATTGCAGCACTGGGGCCAG
ATGGTAAGCCCTCCCGTATCGTAGTTATCTACACGACGGGGAGTCAGGCAACTATGGATGAACGAAATAG
ACAGATCGCTGAGATAGGTGCCTCACTGATTAAGCATTGGTAACTGTCAGACCAAGTTTACTCATATATA
CTTTAGATTGATTTAAAACTTCATTTTTAATTTAAAAGGATCTAGGTGAAGATCCTTTTTGATAATCTCA
TGACCAAAATCCCTTAACGTGAGTTTTCGTTCCACTGAGCGTCAGACCCCGTAGAAAAGATCAAAGGATC
TTCTTGAGATCCTTTTTTTCTGCGCGTAATCTGCTGCTTGCAAACAAAAAAACCACCGCTACCAGCGGTG
GTTTGTTTGCCGGATCAAGAGCTACCAACTCTTTTTCCGAAGGTAACTGGCTTCAGCAGAGCGCAGATAC
CAAATACTGTTCTTCTAGTGTAGCCGTAGTTAGGCCACCACTTCAAGAACTCTGTAGCACCGCCTACATA
CCTCGCTCTGCTAATCCTGTTACCAGTGGCTGCTGCCAGTGGCGATAAGTCGTGTCTTACCGGGTTGGAC
TCAAGACGATAGTTACCGGATAAGGCGCAGCGGTCGGGCTGAACGGGGGGTTCGTGCACACAGCCCAGCT
TGGAGCGAACGACCTACACCGAACTGAGATACCTACAGCGTGAGCTATGAGAAAGCGCCACGCTTCCCGA
AGGGAGAAAGGCGGACAGGTATCCGGTAAGCGGCAGGGTCGGAACAGGAGAGCGCACGAGGGAGCTTCCA
GGGGGAAACGCCTGGTATCTTTATAGTCCTGTCGGGTTTCGCCACCTCTGACTTGAGCGTCGATTTTTGT
GATGCTCGTCAGGGGGGCGGAGCCTATGGAAAAACGCCAGCAACGCGGCCTTTTTACGGTTCCTGGCCTT
TTGCTGGCCTTTTGCTCACATGT
Features (pLannotate 1.2.2; 25 found; start..end, strand, type, name):
     12..39      +  repeat_region  AAV2 ITR (fragment): inverted terminal repeat of adeno-associated virus serotype 2 inverted
     68..95      +  repeat_region  AAV2 ITR (fragment): inverted terminal repeat of adeno-associated virus serotype 2 inverted
    158..224     +  CDS            small t antigen (fragment): SV40 (simian virus 40) small t antigen
    231..1409    +  promoter       EF-1α promoter: strong constitutive promoter for human elongation factor EF-1α
   1416..1433    +  misc_feature   MCS (fragment): pUC18/19 multiple cloning site
   1440..1473    +  protein_bind   lox2272: Cre-mediated recombination occurs in the 8-bp core sequence (GGATACTT). lox2272 sites are compatible with each other, but incompatible with loxP or loxN sites (Lee and Saito, 1988). Cre recombinase
   1474..1523    -  intron         β-globin intron (fragment): internally truncated intron from human β-globin
   1524..1557    +  protein_bind   loxP: Cre-mediated recombination occurs in the 8-bp core sequence (GCATACAT). Cre recombinase
   1596..2165    -  CDS            NLGN4X (fragment): NLGNX_MACMU - Also known as NLGN4. Experimental evidence at transcript level: Swiss-Prot protein existence level 2. Putative neuronal cell surface protein involved in cell-cell- interactions. From Macaca mulatta (Rhesus macaque).
   2316..2498    -  CDS            ABL (fragment): ABL_FSVHY - Experimental evidence at transcript level: Swiss-Prot protein existence level 2. From Feline sarcoma virus (strain Hardy-Zuckerman 2).
   2514..2573    -  CDS            KV3A6_MOUSE (fragment): Experimental evidence at protein level: Swiss-Prot protein existence level 1. From Mus musculus (Mouse).
   2640..3365    -  CDS            TagRFP-T: TagRFP-T is a basic (constitutively fluorescent) red fluorescent protein published in 2008, derived from Entacmaea quadricolor. It has low acid sensitivity.
   3427..3460    -  protein_bind   lox2272: Cre-mediated recombination occurs in the 8-bp core sequence (GGATACTT). lox2272 sites are compatible with each other, but incompatible with loxP or loxN sites (Lee and Saito, 1988). Cre recombinase
   3461..3510    -  intron         β-globin intron (fragment): internally truncated intron from human β-globin
   3511..3544    -  protein_bind   loxP: Cre-mediated recombination occurs in the 8-bp core sequence (GCATACAT). Cre recombinase
   3564..4152    +  misc_feature   WPRE: woodchuck hepatitis virus posttranscriptional regulatory element
   4165..4389    +  polyA_signal   bGH poly(A) signal: bovine growth hormone polyadenylation signal
   4397..4537    +  repeat_region  AAV2 ITR: inverted terminal repeat of adeno-associated virus serotype 2 inverted
   4542..4593    -  misc_feature   bom (fragment): basis of mobility region from pBR322
   4612..5067    +  rep_origin     f1 ori (sequence partly withheld): f1 bacteriophage origin of replication; arrow indicates direction of (+) strand synthesis
   5068..5117    -  misc_feature   bom (fragment): basis of mobility region from pBR322
   5219..5254    -  CDS            rop (fragment): Rop protein, which maintains plasmids at low copy number; rop
   5349..5453    +  promoter       AmpR promoter: bla
   5454..6314    +  CDS            AmpR: β-lactamase; bla; confers resistance to ampicillin, carbenicillin, and related antibiotics
   6485..7073    +  rep_origin     ori: high-copy-number ColE1/pMB1/pBR322/pUC origin of replication
