[The description below was written by a language model from this plasmid's Addgene catalogue record and pLannotate feature annotations shown in this document.]
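Description:
pAAV-EWB-DIO-myrTagRFP-T-P2A-post-eGRASP is an adeno-associated virus transfer plasmid of about 7.1 kb, built on a pAAV backbone for packaging a Cre-dependent expression cassette between AAV2 inverted terminal repeats. In bacteria it is maintained by a high-copy ColE1/pUC-type origin and selected with ampicillin through the β-lactamase gene; an f1/M13 phage origin is also present. The depositor sequence shows two complete ITRs, whereas the sequencing-derived record is ten bases shorter and annotates only fragments of the upstream ITR. The cause of this difference is not recorded, although ITRs are known to be hard to sequence and prone to rearrangement.

Expression is driven by the human EF-1α promoter with its intron, and transcripts are stabilised and terminated by a WPRE and the bovine growth hormone polyadenylation signal. The 1.85 kb insert sits in reverse orientation relative to the promoter, flanked on each side by a lox2272 and a loxP site arranged as a double-floxed inverted open reading frame (DIO). Without Cre, only the antisense strand is transcribed. Cre recombination between the incompatible lox pairs flips the cassette and locks it in the sense orientation, restricting expression to Cre-positive cells. The coding sequence joins myristoylated, membrane-targeted TagRFP-T to post-eGRASP via a self-cleaving P2A peptide, so the two are produced as separate proteins. Within the post-eGRASP portion, automated annotation picks up a mouse immunoglobulin kappa fragment (likely a signal peptide), an Abl-derived segment and a neuroligin-like segment. The split-GFP fragment itself is not annotated. The associated work concerns mapping synaptic connections among engram cells, where this construct labels the postsynaptic neuron in red and supplies the postsynaptic half of the eGRASP synapse reporter.
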