Addgene plasmid #111581: pAAV-EWB-DIO-myrTagRFP-T-P2A-post-eGRASP
Purpose: An AAV vector that expresses double floxed myristoylated TagRFP-T and post-eGRASP linked by self-cleaving P2A peptide under the Ef1a promoter.
Depositing lab: Bong-Kiun Kaang. Depositing organization: Seoul National University. Publication: Interregional synaptic maps among engram cells underlie memory formation. Choi JH, Sim SE, Kim JI, Choi DI, Oh J, Ye S, Lee J, Kim T, Ko HG, Lim CS, Kaang BK. Science. 2018 Apr 27;360(6387):430-435. doi: 10.1126/science.aas9204. PubMed 29700265.
Backbone
  Vector backbone: pAAV
  Backbone size w/o insert (bp): 5293
  Total vector size (bp): 7144
  Vector type: AAV
Growth in bacteria
  Bacterial resistance: Ampicillin, 100 μg/mL
  Growth temperature: 37°C
  Growth strain: NEB Stable
  Copy number: Unknown
Gene/Insert
  Gene/Insert name: myrTagRFP-T-P2A-post-eGRASP
  Insert size (bp): 1851
  Promoter: Ef1a
  Cloning method: Restriction Enzyme; 5′ cloning site NcoI (not destroyed); 3′ cloning site AscI (not destroyed)
  Sequencing primers: 5′ None; 3′ None
Terms and licenses: Academic/Nonprofit Terms; Industry Terms: Not Available to Industry
How to cite: pAAV-EWB-DIO-myrTagRFP-T-P2A-post-eGRASP was a gift from Bong-Kiun Kaang (Addgene plasmid # 111581 ; http://n2t.net/addgene:111581 ; RRID:Addgene_111581)
